Addgene plasmid #249222: pLenti-hITGB1-gRNA1
Purpose: ITGB1 CRISPR KO
Depositing lab: Weihong Tan. Depositing organization: Hangzhou Institute of Medicine, Chinese Academy of Sciences. Publication: SPARK-seq: A high-throughput platform for aptamer discovery and kinetic profiling. Luo G, Song J, Fu Y, Jiang Y, Gao Y, Zhong Z, Li L, Wei Y, Jia HR, Guo L, Fu T, Wu Q, Tan W. Science. 2026 Jan;391(6780):eadv6127. doi: 10.1126/science.adv6127. Epub 2026 Jan 1. PubMed 41477891.
Backbone
  Vector backbone: pLenti-sgRNA
  Backbone manufacturer: Eric Lander and David Sabatini, Addgene plasmid #71409
  Vector type: Lentiviral, CRISPR
Growth in bacteria
  Bacterial resistance: Ampicillin, 100 μg/mL
  Growth temperature: 37°C
  Growth strain: NEB Stable
  Copy number: High Copy
Gene/Insert
  Gene/Insert name: ITGB1
  gRNA/shRNA sequence: ATGTAACCAACCGTAGCAA
  Species: H. sapiens (human)
  Entrez Gene: ITGB1 (a.k.a. CD29, FNRB, GPIIA, MDF2, MSK12, VLA-BETA, VLAB)
  Promoter: U6
  Cloning method: Restriction Enzyme; 5′ cloning site Unknown (unknown if destroyed)
Terms and licenses: Academic/Nonprofit Terms; Industry Terms: Not Available to Industry
How to cite: pLenti-hITGB1-gRNA1 was a gift from Weihong Tan (Addgene plasmid # 249222 ; http://n2t.net/addgene:249222 ; RRID:Addgene_249222)
