[The description below was written by a language model from this plasmid's Addgene catalogue record and pLannotate feature annotations shown in this document.]
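Description:
pLenti-hITGB1-gRNA1 is a lentiviral CRISPR guide-RNA plasmid of about 7.3 kb built on the pLenti-sgRNA backbone and intended for knockout of human ITGB1, the gene encoding integrin β1 (CD29). It is maintained in E. coli as a high-copy plasmid through a ColE1/pUC-type origin and selected with ampicillin via the β-lactamase gene. An f1 origin, SV40 origin and poly(A) signal, and remnants of lac regulatory elements and T7/T3 promoters are also annotated in the backbone.

The transfer cassette has a third-generation-style layout. An RSV promoter drives a truncated HIV-1 5' LTR, followed by the Ψ packaging signal with a gag fragment, the Rev response element for Rev-dependent nuclear export of the genomic RNA, a cPPT/CTS element, and a self-inactivating ΔU3 3' LTR that silences LTR promoter activity after integration. Within this frame, a human U6 RNA polymerase III promoter transcribes the ITGB1-targeting spacer fused to the Streptococcus pyogenes Cas9 guide scaffold. Downstream, an EF-1α core promoter expresses puromycin N-acetyltransferase (annotated as a fragment covering most of the gene), with a WPRE to enhance transcript expression, allowing puromycin selection of transduced mammalian cells.

No Cas9 coding sequence is annotated, so the nuclease must be supplied separately, for example in Cas9-expressing cells. The insert was introduced by restriction cloning, although the sites used are not recorded. The name suggests it is one of several ITGB1 guides, and the stated purpose is simply ITGB1 CRISPR knockout.
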