Features (pLannotate 1.2.2; 27 found; start..end, strand, type, name):
      5..231     +  promoter       RSV promoter: Rous sarcoma virus enhancer/promoter
    232..412     +  LTR            5' LTR (truncated): truncated 5' long terminal repeat (LTR) from HIV-1
    459..584     +  misc_feature   HIV-1 Ψ: packaging signal of human immunodeficiency virus type 1
    568..931     +  CDS            HIV-1 gag (fragment): gag protein from human immunodeficiency virus 1; gag
   1077..1310    +  misc_feature   RRE: The Rev response element (RRE) of HIV-1 allows for Rev-dependent mRNA export from the nucleus to the cytoplasm.
   1687..1713    +  CDS            Rev (fragment): human immunodeficiency virus 1 (HIV-1) Rev protein; rev; enhances nuclear export of unspliced and incompletely spliced viral mRNAs
   1717..1957    +  promoter       U6 promoter: RNA polymerase III promoter for human U6 snRNA
   1986..2061    +  misc_RNA       gRNA scaffold: guide RNA scaffold for the Streptococcus pyogenes CRISPR/Cas9 system
   2109..2226    +  misc_feature   cPPT/CTS: central polypurine tract and central termination sequence of HIV-1
   2295..2506    +  promoter       EF-1α core promoter: core promoter for human elongation factor EF-1α
   2532..3131    +  CDS            PuroR (fragment): puromycin N-acetyltransferase; pac from Streptomyces; confers resistance to puromycin
   3147..3735    +  misc_feature   WPRE: woodchuck hepatitis virus posttranscriptional regulatory element
   3786..3805    +  misc_feature   cPPT/CTS (fragment): central polypurine tract and central termination sequence of HIV-1
   3807..4040    +  LTR            3' LTR (ΔU3): self-inactivating 3' long terminal repeat (LTR) from HIV-1
   4118..4239    +  polyA_signal   SV40 poly(A) signal: SV40 polyadenylation signal
   4279..4414    +  rep_origin     SV40 ori: SV40 origin of replication
   4435..4453    -  promoter       T7 promoter: promoter for bacteriophage T7 RNA polymerase
   4461..4616    +  CDS            lacZα (fragment): LacZα fragment of β-galactosidase; lacZ fragment
   4621..5049    +  rep_origin     f1 ori (sequence partly withheld): f1 bacteriophage origin of replication; arrow indicates direction of (+) strand synthesis
   5102..5206    +  promoter       AmpR promoter: bla
   5207..6067    +  CDS            AmpR: β-lactamase; bla; confers resistance to ampicillin, carbenicillin, and related antibiotics
   6238..6826    +  rep_origin     ori: high-copy-number ColE1/pMB1/pBR322/pUC origin of replication
   7009..7101    +  CDS            lacI (fragment): lac repressor; lacI; The lac repressor binds to the lac operator to inhibit transcription in E. coli. This inhibition can be relieved by adding lactose or isopropyl-β-D-thiogalactopyranoside (IPTG).
   7114..7135    +  protein_bind   CAP binding site: CAP binding activates transcription in the presence of cAMP. E. coli catabolite activator protein
   7150..7180    +  promoter       lac promoter: promoter for the E. coli lac operon
   7188..7204    +  protein_bind   lac operator: The lac repressor binds to the lac operator to inhibit transcription in E. coli. This inhibition can be relieved by adding lactose or isopropyl-β-D-thiogalactopyranoside (IPTG). lac repressor encoded by lacI
   7249..7267    +  promoter       T3 promoter: promoter for bacteriophage T3 RNA polymerase
>Addgene plasmid #249222 | pLenti-hITGB1-gRNA1 | addgene full sequence | sequence record 499770 | Addgene NGS Result
TTAATGTAGTCTTATGCAATACTCTTGTAGTCTTGCAACATGGTAACGATGAGTTAGCAACATGCCTTAC
AAGGAGAGAAAAAGCACCGTGCATGCCGATTGGTGGAAGTAAGGTGGTACGATCGTGCCTTATTAGGAAG
GCAACAGACGGGTCTGACATGGATTGGACGAACCACTGAATTGCCGCATTGCAGAGATATTGTATTTAAG
TGCCTAGCTCGATACATAAACGGGTCTCTCTGGTTAGACCAGATCTGAGCCTGGGAGCTCTCTGGCTAAC
TAGGGAACCCACTGCTTAAGCCTCAATAAAGCTTGCCTTGAGTGCTTCAAGTAGTGTGTGCCCGTCTGTT
GTGTGACTCTGGTAACTAGAGATCCCTCAGACCCTTTTAGTCAGTGTGGAAAATCTCTAGCAGTGGCGCC
CGAACAGGGACTTGAAAGCGAAAGGGAAACCAGAGGAGCTCTCTCGACGCAGGACTCGGCTTGCTGAAGC
GCGCACGGCAAGAGGCGAGGGGCGGCGACTGGTGAGTACGCCAAAAATTTTGACTAGCGGAGGCTAGAAG
GAGAGAGATGGGTGCGAGAGCGTCAGTATTAAGCGGGGGAGAATTAGATCGCGATGGGAAAAAATTCGGT
TAAGGCCAGGGGGAAAGAAAAAATATAAATTAAAACATATAGTATGGGCAAGCAGGGAGCTAGAACGATT
CGCAGTTAATCCTGGCCTGTTAGAAACATCAGAAGGCTGTAGACAAATACTGGGACAGCTACAACCATCC
CTTCAGACAGGATCAGAAGAACTTAGATCATTATATAATACAGTAGCAACCCTCTATTGTGTGCATCAAA
GGATAGAGATAAAAGACACCAAGGAAGCTTTAGACAAGATAGAGGAAGAGCAAAACAAAAGTAAGACCAC
CGCACAGCAAGCGGCCGCTGATCTTCAGACCTGGAGGAGGAGATATGAGGGACAATTGGAGAAGTGAATT
ATATAAATATAAAGTAGTAAAAATTGAACCATTAGGAGTAGCACCCACCAAGGCAAAGAGAAGAGTGGTG
CAGAGAGAAAAAAGAGCAGTGGGAATAGGAGCTTTGTTCCTTGGGTTCTTGGGAGCAGCAGGAAGCACTA
TGGGCGCAGCGTCAATGACGCTGACGGTACAGGCCAGACAATTATTGTCTGGTATAGTGCAGCAGCAGAA
CAATTTGCTGAGGGCTATTGAGGCGCAACAGCATCTGTTGCAACTCACAGTCTGGGGCATCAAGCAGCTC
CAGGCAAGAATCCTGGCTGTGGAAAGATACCTAAAGGATCAACAGCTCCTGGGGATTTGGGGTTGCTCTG
GAAAACTCATTTGCACCACTGCTGTGCCTTGGAATGCTAGTTGGAGTAATAAATCTCTGGAACAGATTTG
GAATCACACGACCTGGATGGAGTGGGACAGAGAAATTAACAATTACACAAGCTTAATACACTCCTTAATT
GAAGAATCGCAAAACCAGCAAGAAAAGAATGAACAAGAATTATTGGAATTAGATAAATGGGCAAGTTTGT
GGAATTGGTTTAACATAACAAATTGGCTGTGGTATATAAAATTATTCATAATGATAGTAGGAGGCTTGGT
AGGTTTAAGAATAGTTTTTGCTGTACTTTCTATAGTGAATAGAGTTAGGCAGGGATATTCACCATTATCG
TTTCAGACCCACCTCCCAACCCCGAGGGGACCCAGAGAGGGCCTATTTCCCATGATTCCTTCATATTTGC
ATATACGATACAAGGCTGTTAGAGAGATAATTAGAATTAATTTGACTGTAAACACAAAGATATTAGTACA
AAATACGTGACGTAGAAAGTAATAATTTCTTGGGTAGTTTGCAGTTTTAAAATTATGTTTTAAAATGGAC
TATCATATGCTTACCGTAACTTGAAAGTATTTCGATTTCTTGGCTTTATATATCTTGTGGAAAGGACGAA
ACACCGATGTAACCAACCGTAGCAAGTTTTAGAGCTAGAAATAGCAAGTTAAAATAAGGCTAGTCCGTTA
TCAACTTGAAAAAGTGGCACCGAGTCGGTGCTTTTTTGAATTCTAGATCTTGAGACAAATGGCAGTATTC
ATCCACAATTTTAAAAGAAAAGGGGGGATTGGGGGGTACAGTGCAGGGGAAAGAATAGTAGACATAATAG
CAACAGACATACAAACTAAAGAATTACAAAAACAAATTACAAAAATTCAAAATTTTCGGGTTTATTACAG
GGACAGCAGAGATCCACTTTGGCGCCGGCTCGAGTGGCTCCGGTGCCCGTCAGTGGGCAGAGCGCACATC
GCCCACAGTCCCCGAGAAGTTGGGGGGAGGGGTCGGCAATTGAACCGGTGCCTAGAGAAGGTGGCGCGGG
GTAAACTGGGAAAGTGATGTCGTGTACTGGCTCCGCCTTTTTCCCGAGGGTGGGGGAGAACCGTATATAA
GTGCAGTAGTCGCCGTGAACGTTCTTTTTCGCAACGGGTTTGCCGCCAGAACACAGGTGTCGTGACGCGG
GATCCGCCACCATGACCGAGTACAAGCCCACGGTGCGCCTCGCCACCCGCGACGACGTCCCCAGGGCCGT
ACGCACCCTCGCCGCCGCGTTCGCCGACTACCCCGCCACGCGCCACACCGTCGATCCGGACCGCCACATC
GAGCGGGTCACCGAGCTGCAAGAACTCTTCCTCACGCGCGTCGGGCTCGACATCGGCAAGGTGTGGGTCG
CGGACGACGGCGCCGCGGTGGCGGTCTGGACCACGCCGGAGAGCGTCGAAGCGGGGGCGGTGTTCGCCGA
GATCGGCCCGCGCATGGCCGAGTTGAGCGGTTCCCGGCTGGCCGCGCAGCAACAGATGGAAGGCCTCCTG
GCGCCGCACCGGCCCAAGGAGCCCGCGTGGTTCCTGGCCACCGTCGGAGTCTCGCCCGACCACCAGGGCA
AGGGTCTGGGCAGCGCCGTCGTGCTCCCCGGAGTGGAGGCGGCCGAGCGCGCCGGGGTGCCCGCCTTCCT
GGAGACCTCCGCGCCCCGCAACCTCCCCTTCTACGAGCGGCTCGGCTTCACCGTCACCGCCGACGTCGAG
GTGCCCGAAGGACCGCGCACCTGGTGCATGACCCGCAAGCCCGGTGCCTGAACGCGTTAAGTCGACAATC
AACCTCTGGATTACAAAATTTGTGAAAGATTGACTGGTATTCTTAACTATGTTGCTCCTTTTACGCTATG
TGGATACGCTGCTTTAATGCCTTTGTATCATGCTATTGCTTCCCGTATGGCTTTCATTTTCTCCTCCTTG
TATAAATCCTGGTTGCTGTCTCTTTATGAGGAGTTGTGGCCCGTTGTCAGGCAACGTGGCGTGGTGTGCA
CTGTGTTTGCTGACGCAACCCCCACTGGTTGGGGCATTGCCACCACCTGTCAGCTCCTTTCCGGGACTTT
CGCTTTCCCCCTCCCTATTGCCACGGCGGAACTCATCGCCGCCTGCCTTGCCCGCTGCTGGACAGGGGCT
CGGCTGTTGGGCACTGACAATTCCGTGGTGTTGTCGGGGAAATCATCGTCCTTTCCTTGGCTGCTCGCCT
GTGTTGCCACCTGGATTCTGCGCGGGACGTCCTTCTGCTACGTCCCTTCGGCCCTCAATCCAGCGGACCT
TCCTTCCCGCGGCCTGCTGCCGGCTCTGCGGCCTCTTCCGCGTCTTCGCCTTCGCCCTCAGACGAGTCGG
ATCTCCCTTTGGGCCGCCTCCCCGCGTCGACTTTAAGACCAATGACTTACAAGGCAGCTGTAGATCTTAG
CCACTTTTTAAAAGAAAAGGGGGGACTGGAAGGGCTAATTCACTCCCAACGAAGACAAGATCTGCTTTTT
GCTTGTACTGGGTCTCTCTGGTTAGACCAGATCTGAGCCTGGGAGCTCTCTGGCTAACTAGGGAACCCAC
TGCTTAAGCCTCAATAAAGCTTGCCTTGAGTGCTTCAAGTAGTGTGTGCCCGTCTGTTGTGTGACTCTGG
TAACTAGAGATCCCTCAGACCCTTTTAGTCAGTGTGGAAAATCTCTAGCAGTACGTATAGTAGTTCATGT
CATCTTATTATTCAGTATTTATAACTTGCAAAGAAATGAATATCAGAGAGTGAGAGGAACTTGTTTATTG
CAGCTTATAATGGTTACAAATAAAGCAATAGCATCACAAATTTCACAAATAAAGCATTTTTTTCACTGCA
TTCTAGTTGTGGTTTGTCCAAACTCATCAATGTATCTTATCATGTCTGGCTCTAGCTATCCCGCCCCTAA
CTCCGCCCATCCCGCCCCTAACTCCGCCCAGTTCCGCCCATTCTCCGCCCCATGGCTGACTAATTTTTTT
TATTTATGCAGAGGCCGAGGCCGCCTCGGCCTCTGAGCTATTCCAGAAGTAGTGAGGAGGCTTTTTTGGA
GGCCTAGGGACGTACCCAATTCGCCCTATAGTGAGTCGTATTACGCGCGCTCACTGGCCGTCGTTTTACA
ACGTCGTGACTGGGAAAACCCTGGCGTTACCCAACTTAATCGCCTTGCAGCACATCCCCCTTTCGCCAGC
TGGCGTAATAGCGAAGAGGCCCGCACCGATCGCCCTTCCCAACAGTTGCGCAGCCTGAATGGCGAATGGG
[124 nt withheld, positions 4621-4744]
C
[91 nt withheld, positions 4746-4836]
A
[49 nt withheld, positions 4838-4886]
CCTTTGACGTTGGAGTCCACGTTCTTT
[37 nt withheld, positions 4914-4950]
ACCCTATCTCGGTCTATTCTTTTGATTTATAAGGGATTTTGCCGATTTCGGCCTATTGGTTAAAAAATGA
GCTGATTTAACAAAAATTTAACGCGAATTTTAACAAAATATTAACGCTTACAATTTAGGTGGCACTTTTC
GGGGAAATGTGCGCGGAACCCCTATTTGTTTATTTTTCTAAATACATTCAAATATGTATCCGCTCATGAG
ACAATAACCCTGATAAATGCTTCAATAATATTGAAAAAGGAAGAGTATGAGTATTCAACATTTCCGTGTC
GCCCTTATTCCCTTTTTTGCGGCATTTTGCCTTCCTGTTTTTGCTCACCCAGAAACGCTGGTGAAAGTAA
AAGATGCTGAAGATCAGTTGGGTGCACGAGTGGGTTACATCGAACTGGATCTCAACAGCGGTAAGATCCT
TGAGAGTTTTCGCCCCGAAGAACGTTTTCCAATGATGAGCACTTTTAAAGTTCTGCTATGTGGCGCGGTA
TTATCCCGTATTGACGCCGGGCAAGAGCAACTCGGTCGCCGCATACACTATTCTCAGAATGACTTGGTTG
AGTACTCACCAGTCACAGAAAAGCATCTTACGGATGGCATGACAGTAAGAGAATTATGCAGTGCTGCCAT
AACCATGAGTGATAACACTGCGGCCAACTTACTTCTGACAACGATCGGAGGACCGAAGGAGCTAACCGCT
TTTTTGCACAACATGGGGGATCATGTAACTCGCCTTGATCGTTGGGAACCGGAGCTGAATGAAGCCATAC
CAAACGACGAGCGTGACACCACGATGCCTGTAGCAATGGCAACAACGTTGCGCAAACTATTAACTGGCGA
ACTACTTACTCTAGCTTCCCGGCAACAATTAATAGACTGGATGGAGGCGGATAAAGTTGCAGGACCACTT
CTGCGCTCGGCCCTTCCGGCTGGCTGGTTTATTGCTGATAAATCTGGAGCCGGTGAGCGTGGGTCTCGCG
GTATCATTGCAGCACTGGGGCCAGATGGTAAGCCCTCCCGTATCGTAGTTATCTACACGACGGGGAGTCA
GGCAACTATGGATGAACGAAATAGACAGATCGCTGAGATAGGTGCCTCACTGATTAAGCATTGGTAACTG
TCAGACCAAGTTTACTCATATATACTTTAGATTGATTTAAAACTTCATTTTTAATTTAAAAGGATCTAGG
TGAAGATCCTTTTTGATAATCTCATGACCAAAATCCCTTAACGTGAGTTTTCGTTCCACTGAGCGTCAGA
CCCCGTAGAAAAGATCAAAGGATCTTCTTGAGATCCTTTTTTTCTGCGCGTAATCTGCTGCTTGCAAACA
AAAAAACCACCGCTACCAGCGGTGGTTTGTTTGCCGGATCAAGAGCTACCAACTCTTTTTCCGAAGGTAA
CTGGCTTCAGCAGAGCGCAGATACCAAATACTGTTCTTCTAGTGTAGCCGTAGTTAGGCCACCACTTCAA
GAACTCTGTAGCACCGCCTACATACCTCGCTCTGCTAATCCTGTTACCAGTGGCTGCTGCCAGTGGCGAT
AAGTCGTGTCTTACCGGGTTGGACTCAAGACGATAGTTACCGGATAAGGCGCAGCGGTCGGGCTGAACGG
GGGGTTCGTGCACACAGCCCAGCTTGGAGCGAACGACCTACACCGAACTGAGATACCTACAGCGTGAGCT
ATGAGAAAGCGCCACGCTTCCCGAAGGGAGAAAGGCGGACAGGTATCCGGTAAGCGGCAGGGTCGGAACA
GGAGAGCGCACGAGGGAGCTTCCAGGGGGAAACGCCTGGTATCTTTATAGTCCTGTCGGGTTTCGCCACC
TCTGACTTGAGCGTCGATTTTTGTGATGCTCGTCAGGGGGGCGGAGCCTATGGAAAAACGCCAGCAACGC
GGCCTTTTTACGGTTCCTGGCCTTTTGCTGGCCTTTTGCTCACATGTTCTTTCCTGCGTTATCCCCTGAT
TCTGTGGATAACCGTATTACCGCCTTTGAGTGAGCTGATACCGCTCGCCGCAGCCGAACGACCGAGCGCA
GCGAGTCAGTGAGCGAGGAAGCGGAAGAGCGCCCAATACGCAAACCGCCTCTCCCCGCGCGTTGGCCGAT
TCATTAATGCAGCTGGCACGACAGGTTTCCCGACTGGAAAGCGGGCAGTGAGCGCAACGCAATTAATGTG
AGTTAGCTCACTCATTAGGCACCCCAGGCTTTACACTTTATGCTTCCGGCTCGTATGTTGTGTGGAATTG
TGAGCGGATAACAATTTCACACAGGAAACAGCTATGACCATGATTACGCCAAGCGCGCAATTAACCCTCA
CTAAAGGGAACAAAAGCTGGAGCTGCAAGC
